Addgene plasmid #217685: HA-MBP-TEVpCS-ADGRC2 CTF-FLAG
Purpose: Mammalian expression of Adhesion G Protein-Coupled Receptor transmembrane domains
Depositing lab: Stephen Blacklow. Depositing organization: Harvard Medical School. Publication: Heterogeneity of tethered agonist signaling in adhesion G protein-coupled receptors. Dates AN, Jones DTD, Smith JS, Skiba MA, Rich MF, Burruss MM, Kruse AC, Blacklow SC. Cell Chem Biol. 2024 Aug 15;31(8):1542-1553.e4. doi: 10.1016/j.chembiol.2024.03.004. Epub 2024 Apr 11. PubMed 38608683.
Backbone
  Vector backbone: pFuse-hIgG1-Fc2
  Backbone manufacturer: Invitrogen
  Vector type: Mammalian Expression
Growth in bacteria
  Bacterial resistance: Bleocin (Zeocin), 50 μg/mL
  Growth temperature: 37°C
  Growth strain: DH5alpha
  Copy number: High Copy
Gene/Insert
  Gene/Insert name: CELSR2 (alt name: ADGRC2)
  Species: H. sapiens (human)
  Mutation: Deletion of residues 1-2356
  Entrez Gene: CELSR2 (a.k.a. ADGRC2, CDHF10, EGFL2, Flamingo1, MEGF3)
  Tag / fusion protein: HA (N terminal on insert); FLAG (C terminal on insert)
  Cloning method: Gibson Cloning
Terms and licenses: Academic/Nonprofit Terms; Industry Terms: Not Available to Industry
Depositor comments: Please visit https://www.biorxiv.org/content/10.1101/2022.07.14.500097v2 for bioRxiv preprint.
How to cite: HA-MBP-TEVpCS-ADGRC2 CTF-FLAG was a gift from Stephen Blacklow (Addgene plasmid # 217685 ; http://n2t.net/addgene:217685 ; RRID:Addgene_217685)
