[The description below was written by a language model from this plasmid's Addgene catalogue record and pLannotate feature annotations shown in this document.]
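Description:
HA-MBP-TEVpCS-ADGRC2 CTF-FLAG is a mammalian expression plasmid built on the pFuse-hIgG1-Fc2 backbone. It encodes the C-terminal fragment (CTF) of the human adhesion GPCR CELSR2 (ADGRC2), with residues 1-2356 deleted so that essentially the transmembrane-domain portion of the receptor remains. The plasmid replicates in E. coli from a high-copy ColE1/pUC-type origin. Selection relies on the Sh ble gene, which confers bleomycin/Zeocin resistance. This marker sits downstream of both a CMV enhancer/promoter and a bacterial EM7 promoter and is followed by a β-globin polyadenylation signal, so it can in principle be expressed in bacterial and mammalian cells.

The expression cassette is driven by a composite promoter made of the EF-1α core promoter and a truncated HTLV-1 5' LTR segment. The open reading frame begins with the human IL-2 signal sequence, which directs the protein into the secretory pathway. An HA epitope follows, then E. coli maltose-binding protein, then the CELSR2 fragment; the annotation tool matched this fragment to the rat orthologue, but the record gives the species as human. According to the construct name and catalogue fields, a TEV protease cleavage site lies between MBP and the receptor and a FLAG tag sits at the C terminus, although neither is annotated in the feature table. A fragment of the backbone's IgG1 Fc region is still detected downstream of the insert, ahead of the SV40 poly(A) signal; presumably it lies after the FLAG tag and stop codon, but the record does not say so. An upstream synthetic poly(A) signal and a transcriptional pause site insulate the cassette from read-through.

The layout suggests that TEV cleavage removes the HA-MBP cap to expose the native N terminus of the CTF, in keeping with the associated study of tethered agonist signaling in adhesion GPCRs.
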