Features (pLannotate 1.2.2; 17 found; start..end, strand, type, name):
    342..736     +  polyA_signal   β-globin poly(A): human β-globin polyadenylation signal
    746..817     +  CDS            large T antigen (fragment): large T antigen from SV40 (simian virus 40)
    840..961     +  polyA_signal   SV40 poly(A) signal: SV40 polyadenylation signal
    986..1666    -  CDS            IGHG1 (fragment): IGHG1_HUMAN - Experimental evidence at protein level: Swiss-Prot protein existence level 1. Constant region of immunoglobulin heavy chains. Immunoglobulins, also known as antibodies, are membrane-bound or secreted glycoproteins produced by B lymphocytes. In the recognition phase of humoral immunity, the membrane-bound immunoglobulins serve as receptors which, upon binding of a specific antigen, trigger the clonal expansion and differentiation of B lymphocytes into immunoglobulins- secreting plasma cells. Secreted immunoglobulins mediate the effector phase of humoral immunity, which results in
   1706..3406    -  CDS            Celsr2 (fragment): CELR2_RAT - Also known as Megf3. Experimental evidence at protein level: Swiss-Prot protein existence level 1. Receptor that may have an important role in cell/cell signaling during nervous system formation. From Rattus norvegicus (Rat).
   3428..4528    -  CDS            malE (fragment): MALE_ECO57 - Experimental evidence at protein level: Swiss-Prot protein existence level 1. Part of the ABC transporter complex MalEFGK involved in maltose/maltodextrin import. Binds maltose and higher maltodextrins. From Escherichia coli O157:H7.
   4532..4558    -  CDS            3xHA (fragment): three tandem HA epitope tags
   4559..4618    -  sig_peptide    IL-2 signal sequence: human interleukin-2 signal sequence
   4668..4936    -  LTR            5' LTR (truncated): truncated 5' long terminal repeat (LTR) from human T-cell leukemia virus (HTLV) type 1
   4949..5160    -  promoter       EF-1α core promoter: core promoter for human elongation factor EF-1α
   5197..5288    -  misc_feature   pause site: RNA polymerase II transcriptional pause signal from the human α2 globin gene
   5299..5347    -  polyA_signal   poly(A) signal: synthetic polyadenylation signal
   5455..6043    +  rep_origin     ori: high-copy-number ColE1/pMB1/pBR322/pUC origin of replication
   6123..6426    +  enhancer       CMV enhancer: human cytomegalovirus immediate early enhancer
   6428..6527    +  promoter       CMV promoter (fragment): human cytomegalovirus (CMV) immediate early promoter
   6914..6957    +  promoter       EM7 promoter (fragment): synthetic bacterial promoter&nbsp
   7019..325     +  CDS            ble (across the origin): BLE_STRHI - Experimental evidence at protein level: Swiss-Prot protein existence level 1. Binding protein with a strong affinity to the bleomycin family of antibiotics. From Streptoalloteichus hindustanus.
>Addgene plasmid #217685 | HA-MBP-TEVpCS-ADGRC2 CTF-FLAG | addgene full sequence | sequence record 430274 | Addgene NGS Result
CGCCGGAGCGGTCGAGTTCTGGACCGACCGGCTCGGGTTCTCCCGGGACTTCGTGGAGGACGACTTCGCC
GGTGTGGTCCGGGACGACGTGACCCTGTTCATCAGCGCGGTCCAGGACCAGGTGGTGCCGGACAACACCC
TGGCCTGGGTGTGGGTGCGCGGCCTGGACGAGCTGTACGCCGAGTGGTCGGAGGTCGTGTCCACGAACTT
CCGGGACGCCTCCGGGCCGGCCATGACCGAGATCGGCGAGCAGCCGTGGGGGCGGGAGTTCGCCCTGCGC
GACCCGGCCGGCAACTGCGTGCACTTTGTGGCAGAGGAGCAGGACTGAGGATAAGCTAGAAGCTCGCTTT
CTTGCTGTCCAATTTCTATTAAAGGTTCCTTTGTTCCCTAAGTCCAACTACTAAACTGGGGGATATTATG
AAGGGCCTTGAGCATCTGGATTCTGCCTAATAAAAAACATTTATTTTCATTGCAATGATGTATTTAAATT
ATTTCTGAATATTTTACTAAAAAGGGAATGTGGGAGGTCAGTGCATTTAAAACATAAAGAAATGAAGAGC
TAGTTCAAACCTTGGGAAAATACACTATATCTTAAACTCCATGAAAGAAGGTGAGGCTGCAAACAGCTAA
TGCACATTGGCAACAGCCCCTGATGCCTATGCCTTATTCATCCCTCAGAAAAGGATTCAAGTAGAGGCTT
GATTTGGAGGTTAAAGTTTTGCTATGCTGTATTTTAGAATTAATTCCATACCACATTTGTAGAGGTTTTA
CTTGCTTTAAAAAACCTCCCACACCTCCCCCTGAACCTGAAACATAAAATGAATGCAATTGTTGTTGTTA
ACTTGTTTATTGCAGCTTATAATGGTTACAAATAAAGCAATAGCATCACAAATTTCACAAATAAAGCATT
TTTTTCACTGCATTCTAGTTGTGGTTTGTCCAAACTCATCAATGTATCTTATCATGTCTGGCCAGCTAGC
ACTCATTTACCCGGAGACAGGGAGAGGCTCTTCTGCGTGTAGTGGTTGTGCAGAGCCTCGTGCATCACGG
AGCATGAGAAGACGTTCCCCTGCTGCCACCTGCTCTTGTCCACGGTGAGCTTGCTGTAGAGGAAGAAGGA
GCCGTCGGAGTCCAGCACGGGAGGCGTGGTCTTGTAGTTGTTCTCCGGCTGCCCATTGCTCTCCCACTCC
ACGGCGATGTCGCTGGGATAGAAGCCTTTGACCAGGCAGGTCAGGCTGACCTGGTTCTTGGTCATCTCCT
CCCGGGATGGGGGCAGGGTGTACACCTGTGGTTCTCGGGGCTGCCCTTTGGCTTTGGAGATGGTTTTCTC
GATGGGGGCTGGGAGGGCTTTGTTGGAGACCTTGCACTTGTACTCCTTGCCATTCAGCCAGTCCTGGTGC
AGGACGGTGAGGACGCTGACCACACGGTACGTGCTGTTGTACTGCTCCTCCCGCGGCTTTGTCTTGGCAT
TATGCACCTCCACGCCGTCCACGTACCAGTTGAACTTGACCTCAGGGTCTTCGTGGCTCACGTCCACCAC
CACGCATGTGACCTCAGGGGTCCGGGAGATCATGAGGGTGTCCTTGGGTTTTGGGGGGAAGAGGAAGACT
GACGGTCCCCCCAGGAGTTCAGGTGCTGGGCACGGTGGGCATGTGTGAGTTTTGTCAGATCTTCACTTGT
CGTCATCGTCTTTGTAGTCAGAACCATGCAGGAAGTTGAAAAAAAGAAATTCGGAACCGGAACTATCTTC
GTCGACGGTCCCCGCCTTAATAGACATGGCAATAGGCATCACGCCGTTCAGTTGCTCCTGCAAAGACTGG
CGCGGAGGGGGCCGAGGCGGAGGACCTCCCCGGGAGCCTTCGGATGCAGAACTACCGCGAGAGCTGCCAG
TGCACTGTTCCAGAGGCAATCTCAGCAAAGAGGACTTCTCGGAGATAGTTGGGAGACATTTCTTTTTCAA
GATGCCCTTATGGGGTTGAGCACTGCTACCTGGCAAAGGGCCCAGGCTACCTTCACGGCTCAGGGCATCG
CCGTTCTCCCTAAGACGTTCCTCTGGGGCGCCGTTGCCGGAGCTCTCCTTGGCGGTCGTGCCGAAATCCC
CAGGCCAGGGGGCCTTACCCGGTCCGGGACCGCCGTCTTTCGGAGTGCTATGGAGAGGCAGGCGTTCAGC
GCCGGGGCCCAGAAGGGAATCCCAGCCCTGCTCTCCTGGGAAGGCCGCCTCTTCCTCTTCTTCCTCTTCC
TCCTCTTCGCTGTCAGAGGAATGGGTAGAGGCGTATGACCCAGACTGGTCATCCTCGAGGGACAAATCGG
AATCGGAGTCGGTATCAGGGTCATGCTGTTGGTCCTGTCCCTCCAGGAAGAGTGATCCGGGGTCACCCAG
GCCCGGTGGACCTTGGCCCGGGTTCAGGGCGGACTCTTCGCGCAGGAGGAACGGGATGTAGGATGGCTGG
GACTTGCCTGACCGGCTAGTGGAGTGCAGGGACCCGGCAGAATCACCATATGGCTGATAGAGTCTGCCAT
CAGCGTAGGGGCTAGGGCAGTTGTAGCTACTGGTGAGAGTGGACTTGGTAGTCAGGGCGGGATCTGGGCT
AGGCTTGCGGCTGCAGGCGAGCTTCAGAGCCTTTCTGACTTCTTTGGACAGAACCACGTAAGACAAAAAG
ATGAAGGGGCCCTGGATACAGTTACAGGTAGCGAAAAGATAGTGAAACAGCAACGTGTCGCTATTGACGC
TCAGGAGTGCGAGAAGCCATGTGGCGGAGAGCAGCAACAGAACGGCGAAGGAAGGCTGCAGTCCGCTTAC
TGGGCCTTTCTTTTCGAATCCCTGCCTCTGTGCGGCACAGGAGGCCCGGGCTGCGAGGATGTAAAGGAAG
ACGGACATGGACACAGCGAACGCCACTGGTCCGGCGAAGGACCAGATCAGGGTGTCGTAGATGGAGAGCC
AACAGAAGTCGGGGTTCCCGTAACCCTCGGGGTCCAGACCAACGGCGAGGCCGGTGATGAACGCTGGGAC
GCCCCAGCCCAACATGTAATAGAAGCGCATAGGTCCTGTGTTGACATCGCGAACCTCTGTAAGAGCCCTG
TACAGGTGCAGAGCCTCCAGGAGGGCCCAAGAGAAGGTGCACAAATACAGGAAGTGCAGCAAGATCGCGA
TCACTGTGCAGGCGAAGGGCAGGTCTGCCTGGTTGATGCCCAGGAGGAAGACGAGCTGGGCCAATCCCAG
GGCCGCTGTCAGGTTCCTACGAATACCATGCTGGTTAGAACGGAGGATCCTCAGCAAGGTCAGGAAAAAG
AAGGTCAGGAGCAATGCGGCGAGAGTGACTCCGAGCGCCACGTAGGTCAAAGTTTTCAGAGGCAGGATCT
CGCCGTTTTCGCGACGGGAAACGTCCATGAGTACGGCGAATGATGTTTGGAAGTAAAGGTTCTCGTTGGT
CTGCGCATCTTTCAGCGCTTCATCCACGGTCTGGCGGCCGCTCGCCGCGTTAATCACCGCGGTGCGCACC
GCATACCAAAACGCGCTCATCTGCGGAATGTTCGGCATAATTTCGCCTTTCTGCGCGTTTTCCATGGTCG
CCGCAATGCGCGGATCTTTCGCCAGTTCTTCTTCATAGCTTTTCAGCGCCACCGCGCCCAGCGGTTTATC
TTTGTTCACCGCTTCCAGGCCTTCATCGGTCAGCAGATAGTTTTCCAGAAATTCTTTCGCCAGTTCTTTG
TTCGGGCTCGCCGCGTTAATGCCCGCGCTCAGCACGCCCACAAACGGTTTGCTCGGCTGGCCTTTAAAGG
TCGGCAGCACGGTCACGCCATAGTTCACTTTGCTGGTATCAATGTTGCTCCACGCCCACGGGCCGTTAAT
GGTCATCGCGGTTTCGCCTTTGTTAAACGCCGCTTCCGCAATGCTATAATCGGTATCCGCGTTCATATGT
TTGTTTTTAATCAGATCCACCAGAAAGGTCAGGCCCGCTTTCGCGCCCGCGTTATCCACGCCCACATCTT
TAATATCATATTTGCCGTTTTCATATTTAAACGCATAGCCGCCATCCGCCGCAATCAGCGGCCAGGTAAA
ATACGGTTCCTGCAGGTTAAACATCAGCGCGCTTTTGCCTTTCGCTTTCAGTTCTTTATCCAGCGCCGGA
ATTTCTTCCCAGGTTTTCGGCGGGTTCGGCAGCAGATCTTTGTTATAAATCAGGCTCAGCGCTTCCACCG
CAATCGGATACGCAATCAGTTTGCCGTTATAGCGCACCGCATCCCAGGTAAACGGATACAGTTTATCCTG
AAACGCTTTATCCGGGGTAATTTCCGCCAGCAGGCCGCTCTGCGCATAGCCGCCAAAGCGATCATGCGCC
CAAAAAATAATATCCGGGCCATCGCCGGTCGCCGCCACCTGCGGAAATTTTTCTTCCAGTTTATCCGGAT
GTTCCACGGTCACTTTAATGCCGGTATCTTTTTCAAATTTTTTGCCCACTTCCGCCAGGCCGTTATAGCC
TTTATCGCCGTTAATCCAAATCACCAGTTTGCCTTCTTCAATTTTGGATCCAGCGTAATCTGGAACATCG
TATGGGTACGAATTCGTGACAAGTGCAAGACTTAGTGCAATGCAAGACAGGAGTTGCATCCTGTACATGG
TGGCCCTCCTTCGCCGGTGATCTCAGGTAGGCGCCGGTCACAGCTTGGATCTGTAACGGCGCAGAACAGA
AAACGAAACAAAGACGTAGAGTTGAGCAAGCAGGGTCAGGCAAAGCGTGGAGAGCCGGCTGAGTCTAGGT
AGGCTCCAAGGGAGCGCCGGACAAAGGCCCGGTCTCGACCTGAGCTTTAAACTTACCTAGACGGCGGACG
CAGTTCAGGAGGCACCACAGGCGGGAGGCGGCAGAACGCGACTCAACCGGCGTGGATGGCGGCCTCAGGT
AGGGCGGCGGGCGCGTGAAGGAGAGATGCGAGCCCCTCGAAGCTTCAGCTGTGTTCTGGCGGCAAACCCG
TTGCGAAAAAGAACGTTCACGGCGACTACTGCACTTATATACGGTTCTCCCCCACCCTCGGGAAAAAGGC
GGAGCCAGTACACGACATCACTTTCCCAGTTTACCCCGCGCCACCTTCTCTAGGCACCCGTTCAATTGCC
GACCCCTCCCCCCAACTTCTCGGGGACTGTGGGCGATGTGCGCTCTGCCCACTGACGGGCACCGGAGCGA
TCGCAGATCCTTCGATAGAGAAATGTTCTGGCACCTGCACTTGCACTGGGGACAGCCTATTTTGCTAGTT
TGTTTTGTTTCGTTTTGTTTTGATGGAGAGCGTATGTTAGTTACGATTCACACAAAAAACCAACACACAG
ATGTAATGAAAATAAAGATATTTTATTGCGGCCGCTGATTTAAATGTTAATTAACTAGCCATGACCAAAA
TCCCTTAACGTGAGTTTTCGTTCCACTGAGCGTCAGACCCCGTAGAAAAGATCAAAGGATCTTCTTGAGA
TCCTTTTTTTCTGCGCGTAATCTGCTGCTTGCAAACAAAAAAACCACCGCTACCAGCGGTGGTTTGTTTG
CCGGATCAAGAGCTACCAACTCTTTTTCCGAAGGTAACTGGCTTCAGCAGAGCGCAGATACCAAATACTG
TTCTTCTAGTGTAGCCGTAGTTAGGCCACCACTTCAAGAACTCTGTAGCACCGCCTACATACCTCGCTCT
GCTAATCCTGTTACCAGTGGCTGCTGCCAGTGGCGATAAGTCGTGTCTTACCGGGTTGGACTCAAGACGA
TAGTTACCGGATAAGGCGCAGCGGTCGGGCTGAACGGGGGGTTCGTGCACACAGCCCAGCTTGGAGCGAA
CGACCTACACCGAACTGAGATACCTACAGCGTGAGCTATGAGAAAGCGCCACGCTTCCCGAAGGGAGAAA
GGCGGACAGGTATCCGGTAAGCGGCAGGGTCGGAACAGGAGAGCGCACGAGGGAGCTTCCAGGGGGAAAC
GCCTGGTATCTTTATAGTCCTGTCGGGTTTCGCCACCTCTGACTTGAGCGTCGATTTTTGTGATGCTCGT
CAGGGGGGCGGAGCCTATGGAAAAACGCCAGCAACGCGGCCTTTTTACGGTTCCTGGCCTTTTGCTGGCC
TTTTGCTCACATGTTCTTAATTAACCTGCAGGCGTTACATAACTTACGGTAAATGGCCCGCCTGGCTGAC
CGCCCAACGACCCCCGCCCATTGACGTCAATAATGACGTATGTTCCCATAGTAACGCCAATAGGGACTTT
CCATTGACGTCAATGGGTGGAGTATTTACGGTAAACTGCCCACTTGGCAGTACATCAAGTGTATCATATG
CCAAGTACGCCCCCTATTGACGTCAATGACGGTAAATGGCCCGCCTGGCATTATGCCCAGTACATGACCT
TATGGGACTTTCCTACTTGGCAGTACATCTACGTATTAGTCATCGCTATTACCATGATGATGCGGTTTTG
GCAGTACATCAATGGGCGTGGATAGCGGTTTGACTCACGGGGATTTCCAAGTCTCCACCCCATTGACGTC
AATGGGAGTTTGTTTTGACTAGTCAGGGCCCCAACCCCCCCAAGCCCCCATTTCACAACACGCTGGCGCT
ACAGGCGCGTGACTTCCCCTTGCTTTGGGGCGGGGGGCTGAGACTCCTATGTGCTCCGGATTGGTCAGGC
ACGGCCTTCGGCCCCGCCTCCTGCCACCGCAGATTGGCCGCTAGGCCTCCCCGAGCGCCCTGCCTCCGAG
GGCCGGCGCACCATAAAAGAAGCCGCCCTAGCCACGTCCCCTCGCAGTTCGGCGGTCCCGCGGGTCTGTC
TCAAGCTTCTGCCTTCTCCCTCCTGTGAGTTTGGTAAGTCACTGACTGTCTATGCCTGGGAAAGGGTGGG
CAGGAGATGGGGCAGTGCAGGAAAAGTGGCACTATGAACCCTGCAGCCCTAGTTTGACAATTAATCATTG
GCATAGTATATCTGCATAGTATAATACAACTCACTATAGCAATTGTACTAACCTTCTTCTCTTTCCTCTC
CTGACAGGAGGAGCCATCATGGCCAAGTTGACCAGTGCCGTTCCGGTGCTCACCGCGCGCGACGT
