>Addgene plasmid #217685 | HA-MBP-TEVpCS-ADGRC2 CTF-FLAG | depositor partial sequence | sequence record 424433 | MBP-CTF Insert
ATGTACAGGATGCAACTCCTGTCTTGCATTGCACTAAGTCTTGCACTTGTCACGAATTCGTACCCATACG
ATGTTCCAGATTACGCTGGATCCAAAATTGAAGAAGGCAAACTGGTGATTTGGATTAACGGCGATAAAGG
CTATAACGGCCTGGCGGAAGTGGGCAAAAAATTTGAAAAAGATACCGGCATTAAAGTGACCGTGGAACAT
CCGGATAAACTGGAAGAAAAATTTCCGCAGGTGGCGGCGACCGGCGATGGCCCGGATATTATTTTTTGGG
CGCATGATCGCTTTGGCGGCTATGCGCAGAGCGGCCTGCTGGCGGAAATTACCCCGGATAAAGCGTTTCA
GGATAAACTGTATCCGTTTACCTGGGATGCGGTGCGCTATAACGGCAAACTGATTGCGTATCCGATTGCG
GTGGAAGCGCTGAGCCTGATTTATAACAAAGATCTGCTGCCGAACCCGCCGAAAACCTGGGAAGAAATTC
CGGCGCTGGATAAAGAACTGAAAGCGAAAGGCAAAAGCGCGCTGATGTTTAACCTGCAGGAACCGTATTT
TACCTGGCCGCTGATTGCGGCGGATGGCGGCTATGCGTTTAAATATGAAAACGGCAAATATGATATTAAA
GATGTGGGCGTGGATAACGCGGGCGCGAAAGCGGGCCTGACCTTTCTGGTGGATCTGATTAAAAACAAAC
ATATGAACGCGGATACCGATTATAGCATTGCGGAAGCGGCGTTTAACAAAGGCGAAACCGCGATGACCAT
TAACGGCCCGTGGGCGTGGAGCAACATTGATACCAGCAAAGTGAACTATGGCGTGACCGTGCTGCCGACC
TTTAAAGGCCAGCCGAGCAAACCGTTTGTGGGCGTGCTGAGCGCGGGCATTAACGCGGCGAGCCCGAACA
AAGAACTGGCGAAAGAATTTCTGGAAAACTATCTGCTGACCGATGAAGGCCTGGAAGCGGTGAACAAAGA
TAAACCGCTGGGCGCGGTGGCGCTGAAAAGCTATGAAGAAGAACTGGCGAAAGATCCGCGCATTGCGGCG
ACCATGGAAAACGCGCAGAAAGGCGAAATTATGCCGAACATTCCGCAGATGAGCGCGTTTTGGTATGCGG
TGCGCACCGCGGTGATTAACGCGGCGAGCGGCCGCCAGACCGTGGATGAAGCGCTGAAAGATGCGCAGAC
CAACGAGAACCTTTACTTCCAAACATCATTCGCCGTACTCATGGACGTTTCCCGTCGCGAAAACGGCGAG
ATCCTGCCTCTGAAAACTTTGACCTACGTGGCGCTCGGAGTCACTCTCGCCGCATTGCTCCTGACCTTCT
TTTTCCTGACCTTGCTGAGGATCCTCCGTTCTAACCAGCATGGTATTCGTAGGAACCTGACAGCGGCCCT
GGGATTGGCCCAGCTCGTCTTCCTCCTGGGCATCAACCAGGCAGACCTGCCCTTCGCCTGCACAGTGATC
GCGATCTTGCTGCACTTCCTGTATTTGTGCACCTTCTCTTGGGCCCTCCTGGAGGCTCTGCACCTGTACA
GGGCTCTTACAGAGGTTCGCGATGTCAACACAGGACCTATGCGCTTCTATTACATGTTGGGCTGGGGCGT
CCCAGCGTTCATCACCGGCCTCGCCGTTGGTCTGGACCCCGAGGGTTACGGGAACCCCGACTTCTGTTGG
CTCTCCATCTACGACACCCTGATCTGGTCCTTCGCCGGACCAGTGGCGTTCGCTGTGTCCATGTCCGTCT
TCCTTTACATCCTCGCAGCCCGGGCCTCCTGTGCCGCACAGAGGCAGGGATTCGAAAAGAAAGGCCCAGT
AAGCGGACTGCAGCCTTCCTTCGCCGTTCTGTTGCTGCTCTCCGCCACATGGCTTCTCGCACTCCTGAGC
GTCAATAGCGACACGTTGCTGTTTCACTATCTTTTCGCTACCTGTAACTGTATCCAGGGCCCCTTCATCT
TTTTGTCTTACGTGGTTCTGTCCAAAGAAGTCAGAAAGGCTCTGAAGCTCGCCTGCAGCCGCAAGCCTAG
CCCAGATCCCGCCCTGACTACCAAGTCCACTCTCACCAGTAGCTACAACTGCCCTAGCCCCTACGCTGAT
GGCAGACTCTATCAGCCATATGGTGATTCTGCCGGGTCCCTGCACTCCACTAGCCGGTCAGGCAAGTCCC
AGCCATCCTACATCCCGTTCCTCCTGCGCGAAGAGTCCGCCCTGAACCCGGGCCAAGGTCCACCGGGCCT
GGGTGACCCCGGATCACTCTTCCTGGAGGGACAGGACCAACAGCATGACCCTGATACCGACTCCGATTCC
GATTTGTCCCTCGAGGATGACCAGTCTGGGTCATACGCCTCTACCCATTCCTCTGACAGCGAAGAGGAGG
AAGAGGAAGAAGAGGAAGAGGCGGCCTTCCCAGGAGAGCAGGGCTGGGATTCCCTTCTGGGCCCCGGCGC
TGAACGCCTGCCTCTCCATAGCACTCCGAAAGACGGCGGTCCCGGACCGGGTAAGGCCCCCTGGCCTGGG
GATTTCGGCACGACCGCCAAGGAGAGCTCCGGCAACGGCGCCCCAGAGGAACGTCTTAGGGAGAACGGCG
ATGCCCTGAGCCGTGAAGGTAGCCTGGGCCCTTTGCCAGGTAGCAGTGCTCAACCCCATAAGGGCATCTT
GAAAAAGAAATGTCTCCCAACTATCTCCGAGAAGTCCTCTTTGCTGAGATTGCCTCTGGAACAGTGCACT
GGCAGCTCTCGCGGTAGTTCTGCATCCGAAGGCTCCCGGGGAGGTCCTCCGCCTCGGCCCCCTCCGCGCC
AGTCTTTGCAGGAGCAACTGAACGGCGTGATGCCTATTGCCATGTCTATTAAGGCGGGGACCGTCGACGA
AGATAGTTCCGGTTCCGAATTTCTTTTTTTCAACTTCCTGCATGGTTCTGACTACAAAGACGATGACGAC
AAGTGAAGATCTGACAAAACTCACACA
